Addgene plasmid #172880: pSF3-microID
Purpose: expresses microID in mammalian cells with the tet-on or tet-off system
Depositing lab: Julien Béthune. Depositing organization: Hochschule fuer Angewandte Wissenschaften Hamburg. Publication: Engineering of ultraID, a compact and hyperactive enzyme for proximity-dependent biotinylation in living cells. Kubitz L, Bitsch S, Zhao X, Schmitt K, Deweid L, Roehrig A, Barazzone EC, Valerius O, Kolmar H, Bethune J. Commun Biol. 2022 Jul 4;5(1):657. doi: 10.1038/s42003-022-03604-5. PubMed 35788163.
Backbone
  Vector backbone: pSF3
  Backbone size w/o insert (bp): 8488
  Total vector size (bp): 9042
  Vector type: Mammalian Expression, Retroviral, Luciferase ; to be used in a tet-on or tet-off compatible cell line
Growth in bacteria
  Bacterial resistance: Ampicillin, 100 μg/mL
  Growth temperature: 37°C
  Growth strain: NEB Stable
  Copy number: High Copy
Gene/Insert
  Gene/Insert name: microID
  Species: aquifex aeolicus
  Insert size (bp): 554
  Mutation: fragment ([aa2-171]) of aquifex aeolicus BirA with the substitution R40G
  Promoter: TRE-cmv
  Tag / fusion protein: myc (N terminal on backbone)
  Cloning method: Restriction Enzyme; 5′ cloning site FseI (not destroyed); 3′ cloning site NotI (not destroyed)
  Sequencing primers: 5′ aaaggccggccccatggaacaaaaactcatctc; 3′ tatactttctagagaataggaac
Resource information
  A portion of this plasmid was derived from a plasmid made by: The template for the original PCR is addgene number: 74223
Terms and licenses: Academic/Nonprofit Terms; Industry Terms: Not Available to Industry
How to cite: pSF3-microID was a gift from Julien Béthune (Addgene plasmid # 172880 ; http://n2t.net/addgene:172880 ; RRID:Addgene_172880)
