[The description below was written by a language model from this plasmid's Addgene catalogue record and pLannotate feature annotations shown in this document.]
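Description:
pSF3-microID is a roughly 9 kb Moloney murine leukemia virus-based retroviral vector for tetracycline-regulated expression of the proximity-labelling enzyme microID in mammalian cells. It is propagated in E. coli as a high-copy plasmid through a ColE1/pUC-type origin, with ampicillin selection from the β-lactamase gene. Short lac, rop and bom fragments in the feature table are backbone remnants. The viral portion comprises a 5′ LTR, the MMLV packaging signal with a truncated gag region that extends it, and a U3-deleted 3′ LTR. This self-inactivating design removes LTR promoter activity after integration, so expression depends on the internal promoter. No mammalian drug-resistance marker is annotated.

The payload is a bidirectional tet-responsive cassette. A central response element with seven tetO repeats is flanked by two divergent minimal CMV promoters. One drives firefly luciferase (luc+) on the reverse strand, ending at an SV40 polyadenylation signal. The other drives microID, a truncated Aquifex aeolicus BirA (residues 2–171) carrying the R40G substitution that makes the ligase promiscuous, and the feature table annotates this region as a BioID2 fragment. An N-terminal myc tag from the backbone allows detection, although it is not separately annotated, and the insert sits between retained FseI and NotI sites. An FRT site lies downstream of the insert; the record does not state its purpose.

Because no transactivator is encoded, the construct must be used in a tet-on or tet-off compatible cell line, where luciferase can serve as a co-regulated readout of induction. Its recorded purpose is inducible microID expression, in the context of work on proximity-dependent biotinylation in living cells. The depositor and sequencing-derived records differ by only a few bases and give the same feature layout.
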