Features (pLannotate 1.2.2; 25 found; start..end, strand, type, name):
    402..995     +  LTR            LTR: long terminal repeat from Moloney murine leukemia virus
   1058..1257    +  misc_feature   MMLV Ψ: packaging signal of Moloney murine leukemia virus (MMLV)
   1309..1397    +  misc_feature   MESV Ψ (fragment): packaging signal of murine embryonic stem cell virus
   1487..1896    +  CDS            gag (truncated) (fragment): truncated Moloney murine leukemia virus (MMLV) gag gene lacking the start codon
   1968..2051    +  CDS            large T antigen (fragment): large T antigen from SV40 (simian virus 40)
   2074..2208    +  polyA_signal   SV40 poly(A) signal: SV40 polyadenylation signal
   2396..4048    -  CDS            luciferase: firefly luciferase; luc+; enhanced luc+ version of the luciferase gene
   4147..4184    -  promoter       minimal CMV promoter: human cytomegalovirus (CMV) immediate early promoter
   4201..4471    -  protein_bind   tetracycline response element: contains seven copies of the tetracycline operator tetO tetracycline repressor TetR
   4486..4524    +  promoter       minimal CMV promoter: human cytomegalovirus (CMV) immediate early promoter
   4665..5174    +  CDS            BioID2 (fragment): promiscuous R40G mutant of a biotin protein ligase from Aquifex aeolicus (Kim et al., 2016)
   5280..5327    +  protein_bind   FRT: FLP-mediated recombination occurs in the 8-bp core sequence TCTAGAAA (Turan and Bode, 2011). FLP recombinase from the Saccharomyces cerevisiae 2μ plasmid
   5335..5432    +  CDS            env (fragment): murine leukemia virus gPr80 envelope polyprotein precursor; env; proteolytically cleaved into gp70SU and p15TM subunits
   5474..5510    +  LTR            3' LTR (ΔU3) (fragment): self-inactivating 3' long terminal repeat (LTR) from Moloney murine leukemia virus
   5514..5711    +  LTR            3' LTR (ΔU3) (fragment): self-inactivating 3' long terminal repeat (LTR) from Moloney murine leukemia virus
   6410..6567    +  CDS            lacZα (fragment): LacZα fragment of β-galactosidase; lacZ fragment
   6573..6672    -  misc_feature   bom (fragment): basis of mobility region from pBR322
   6774..6808    -  CDS            rop (fragment): Rop protein, which maintains plasmids at low copy number; rop
   6905..7009    +  promoter       AmpR promoter: bla
   7010..7870    +  CDS            AmpR: β-lactamase; bla; confers resistance to ampicillin, carbenicillin, and related antibiotics
   8041..8629    +  rep_origin     ori: high-copy-number ColE1/pMB1/pBR322/pUC origin of replication
   8812..8904    +  CDS            lacI (fragment): lac repressor; lacI; The lac repressor binds to the lac operator to inhibit transcription in E. coli. This inhibition can be relieved by adding lactose or isopropyl-β-D-thiogalactopyranoside (IPTG).
   8917..8938    +  protein_bind   CAP binding site: CAP binding activates transcription in the presence of cAMP. E. coli catabolite activator protein
   8953..8983    +  promoter       lac promoter: promoter for the E. coli lac operon
   8991..9007    +  protein_bind   lac operator: The lac repressor binds to the lac operator to inhibit transcription in E. coli. This inhibition can be relieved by adding lactose or isopropyl-β-D-thiogalactopyranoside (IPTG). lac repressor encoded by lacI
>Addgene plasmid #172880 | pSF3-microID | depositor full sequence | sequence record 335443 | pSF3-microID sequence 9042 bps
CAAGCTAGCTTTGCTCTTAGGAGTTTCCTAATACATCCCAAACTCAAATATATAAAGCATTTGACTTGTT
CTATGCCCTAGGGGGCGGGGGGAAGCTAAGCCAGCTTTTTTTAACATTTAAAATGTTAATTCCATTTTAA
ATGCACAGATGTTTTTATTTCATAAGGGTTTCAATGTGCATGAATGCTGCAATATTCCTGTTACCAAAGC
TAGTATAAATAAAAATAGATAAACGTGGAAATTACTTAGAGTTTCTGTCATTAACGTTTCCTTCCTCAGT
TGACAACATAAATGCGCTGCTGAGCAAGCCAGTTTGCATCTGTCAGGATCAATTTCCCATTATGCCAGTC
ATATTAATTACTAGTCAATTAGTTGATTTTTATTTTTGACATATACATGTGAATGAAAGACCCCACCTGT
AGGTTTGGCAAGCTAGCTTAAGTAACGCCATTTTGCAAGGCATGGAAAAATACATAACTGAGAATAGAAA
AGTTCAGATCAAGGTCAGGAACAGATGGAACAGCTGAATATGGGCCAAACAGGATATCTGTGGTAAGCAG
TTCCTGCCCCGGCTCAGGGCCAAGAACAGATGGAACAGCTGAATATGGGCCAAACAGGATATCTGTGGTA
AGCAGTTCCTGCCCCGGCTCAGGGCCAAGAACAGATGGTCCCCAGATGCGGTCCAGCCCTCAGCAGTTTC
TAGAGAACCATCAGATGTTTCCAGGGTGCCCCAAGGACCTGAAATGACCCTGTGCCTTATTTGAACTAAC
CAATCAGTTCGCTTCTCGCTTCTGTTCGCGCGCTTATGCTCCCCGAGCTCAATAAAAGAGCCCACAACCC
CTCACTCGGGGCGCCAGTCCTCCGATTGACTGAGTCGCCCGGGTACCCGTGTATCCAATAAACCCTCTTG
CAGTTGCATCCGACTTGTGGTCTCGCTGTTCCTTGGGAGGGTCTCCTCTGAGTGATTGACTACCCGTCAG
CGGGGGTCTTTCATTTGGGGGCTCGTCCGGGATCGGGAGACCCCTGCCCAGGGACCACCGACCCACCACC
GGGAGGTAAGCTGGCCAGCAACTTATCTGTGTCTGTCCGATTGTCTAGTGTCTATGACTGATTTTATGCG
CCTGCGTCGGTACTAGTTAGCTAACTAGCTCTGTATCTGGCGGACCCGTGGTGGAACTGACGAGTTCGGA
ACACCCGGCCGCAACCCTGGGAGACGTCCCAGGGACTTCGGGGGCCGTTTTTGTGGCCCGACCTGAGTCC
TAAAATCCCGATCGTTTAGGACTCTTTGGTGCACCCCCCTTAGAGGAGGGATATGTGGTTCTGGTAGGAG
ACGAGAACCTAAAACAGTTCCCGCCTCCGTCTGAATTTTTGCTTTCGGTTTGGGACCGAAGCCGCGCCGC
GCGTCTTGTCTGCTGCAGCATCGTTCTGTGTTGTCTCTGTCTGACTGTGTTTCTGTATTTGTCTGAAAAT
ATGGGCCCGGGCTAGCCTGTTACCACTCCCTTAAGTTTGACCTTAGGTCACTGGAAAGATGTCGAGCGGA
TCGCTCACAACCAGTCGGTAGATGTCAAGAAGAGACGTTGGGTTACCTTCTGCTCTGCAGAATGGCCAAC
CTTTAACGTCGGATGGCCGCGAGACGGCACCTTTAACCGAGACCTCATCACCCAGGTTAAGATCAAGGTC
TTTTCACCTGGCCCGCATGGACACCCAGACCAGGTGGGGTACATCGTGACCTGGGAAGCCTTGGCTTTTG
ACCCCCCTCCCTGGGTCAAGCCCTTTGTACACCCTAAGCCTCCGCCTCCTCTTCCTCCATCCGCCCCGTC
TCTCCCCCTTGAACCTCCTCGTTCGACCCCGCCTCGATCCTCCCTTTATCCAGCCCTCACTCCTTCTCTA
GGCGCCCCCATATGGCCATATGAGATCCGAAGTTCCTATTCCGAAGTTCCTATTCTTCAAATAGTATAGG
AACTTCAGATCATAATCAGCCATACCACATTTGTAGAGGTTTTACTTGCTTTAAAAAACCTCCCACACCT
CCCCCTGAACCTGAAACATAAAATGAATGCAATTGTTGTTGTTAACTTGTTTATTGCAGCTTATAATGGT
TACAAATAAGGCAATAGCATCACAAATTTCACAAATAAGGCATTTTTTTCACTGCATTCTAGTTTTGGTT
TGTCCAAACTCATCAATGTATCTTATCATGTCTGGATCTCAAATCCCTCGGAAGCTGCGCCTGTCTTAGG
TTGGAGTGATACATTTTTATCACTTTTACCCGTCTTTGGATTAGGCAGTAGCTCTGACGGCCCTCCTGTC
TTAGGTTAGTGAAAAATGTCACTCTCTTACCCGTCATTGGCTGTCCAGCTTAGCTCGCAGGGGAGGTGGT
CTGGATCCTCTAGAATTACACGGCGATCTTTCCGCCCTTCTTGGCCTTTATGAGGATCTCTCTGATTTTT
CTTGCGTCGAGTTTTCCGGTAAGACCTTTCGGTACTTCGTCCACAAACACAACTCCTCCGCGCAACTTTT
TCGCGGTTGTTACTTGACTGGCCACGTAATCCACGATCTCTTTTTCCGTCATCGTCTTTCCGTGCTCCAA
AACAACAACGGCGGCGGGAAGTTCACCGGCGTCATCGTCGGGAAGACCTGCGACACCTGCGTCGAAGATG
TTGGGGTGTTGGAGCAAGATGGATTCCAATTCAGCGGGAGCCACCTGATAGCCTTTGTACTTAATCAGAG
ACTTCAGGCGGTCAACGATGAAGAAGTGTTCGTCTTCGTCCCAGTAAGCTATGTCTCCAGAATGTAGCCA
TCCATCCTTGTCAATCAAGGCGTTGGTCGCTTCCGGATTGTTTACATAACCGGACATAATCATAGGACCT
CTCACACACAGTTCGCCTCTTTGATTAACGCCCAGCGTTTTCCCGGTATCCAGATCCACAACCTTCGCTT
CAAAAAATGGAACAACTTTACCGACCGCGCCCGGTTTATCATCCCCCTCGGGTGTAATCAGAATAGCTGA
TGTAGTCTCAGTGAGCCCATATCCTTGCCTGATACCTGGCAGATGGAACCTCTTGGCAACCGCTTCCCCG
ACTTCCTTAGAGAGGGGAGCGCCACCAGAAGCAATTTCGTGTAAATTAGATAAATCGTATTTGTCAATCA
GAGTGCTTTTGGCGAAGAAGGAGAATAGGGTTGGCACCAGCAGCGCACTTTGAATCTTGTAATCCTGAAG
GCTCCTCAGAAACAGCTCTTCTTCAAATCTATACATTAAGACGACTCGAAATCCACATATCAAATATCCG
AGTGTAGTAAACATTCCAAAACCGTGATGGAATGGAACAACACTTAAAATCGCAGTATCCGGAATGATTT
GATTGCCAAAAATAGGATCTCTGGCATGCGAGAATCTCACGCAGGCAGTTCTATGAGGCAGAGCGACACC
TTTAGGCAGACCAGTAGATCCAGAGGAGTTCATGATCAGTGCAATTGTCTTGTCCCTATCGAAGGACTCT
GGCACAAAATCGTATTCATTAAAACCGGGAGGTAGATGAGATGTGACGAACGTGTACATCGACTGAAATC
CCTGGTAATCCGTTTTAGAATCCATGATAATAATTTTTTGGATGATTGGGAGCTTTTTTTGCACGTTCAA
AATTTTTTGCAACCCCTTTTTGGAAACGAACACCACGGTAGGCTGCGAAATGCCCATACTGTTGAGCAAT
TCACGTTCATTATAAATGTCGTTCGCGGGCGCAACTGCAACTCCGATAAATAACGCGCCCAACACCGGCA
TAAAGAATTGAAGAGAGTTTTCACTGCATACGACGATTCTGTGATTTGTATTCAGCCCATATCGTTTCAT
AGCTTCTGCCAACCGAACGGACATTTCGAAGTACTCAGCGTAAGTGATGTCCACCTCGATATGTGCATCT
GTAAAAGCAATTGTTCCAGGAACCAGGGCGTATCTCTTCATAGCCTTATGCAGTTGCTCTCCAGCGGTTC
CATCTTCCAGCGGATAGAATGGCGCCGGGCCTTTCTTTATGTTTTTGGCGTCTTCCATGGTTGTCGACCG
CGGAGGCTGGATCGGTCCCGGTGTCTTCTATGGAGGTCAAAACAGCGTGGATGGCGTCTCCAGGCGATCT
GACGGTTCACTAAACGAGCTCTGCTTATATAGGCCTCCCACCGTACACGCCTACAAGCTTCTTTCACTTT
TCTCTATCACTGATAGGGAGTGGTAAACTCGACTTTCACTTTTCTCTATCACTGATAGGGAGTGGTAAAC
TCGACTTTCACTTTTCTCTATCACTGATAGGGAGTGGTAAACTCGACTTTCACTTTTCTCTATCACTGAT
AGGGAGTGGTAAACTCGACTTTCACTTTTCTCTATCACTGATAGGGAGTGGTAAACTCGACTTTCACTTT
TCTCTATCACTGATAGGGAGTGGTAAACTCGACTTTCACTTTTCTCTATCACTGATAGGGAGTGGTAAAC
TCGAGGGTAGGCGTGTACGGTGGGAGGCCTATATAAGCAGAGCTCGTTTAGTGAACCGTCAGATCGCCTG
GAGACGCCATCCACGCTGTTTTGACCTCCATAGAAGACACCGGGACCGATCCAGCCTCCGCGGAATTCGG
CCGGCCCCATGGAACAAAAACTCATCTCAGAAGAGGATCTCGACTTCAAGAACCTGATCTGGCTGAAGGA
GGTGGACAGCACCCAGGAGAGACTGAAGGAGTGGAACGTGAGCTACGGCACCGCCCTGGTGGCCGACAGA
CAGACCAAGGGCAGAGGCGGCCTGGGCAGAAAGTGGCTGAGCCAGGAGGGCGGCCTGTACTTCAGCTTCC
TGCTGAACCCCAAGGAGTTCGAGAACCTGCTGCAGCTGCCCCTGGTGCTGGGCCTGAGCGTGAGCGAGGC
CCTGGAGGAGATCACCGAGATCCCCTTCAGCCTGAAGTGGCCCAACGACGTGTACTTCCAGGAGAAGAAG
GTGAGCGGCGTGCTGTGCGAGCTGAGCAAGGACAAGCTGATCGTGGGCATCGGCATCAACGTGAACCAGA
GAGAGATCCCCGAGGAGATCAAGGACAGAGCCACCACCCTGTACGAGATCACCGGCAAGGACTGGGACAG
AAAGGAGGTGCTGCTGAAGGTGCTGAAGAGAATCAGCGAGAACCTGAAGAAGTTCAAGGAGAAGGGGCGG
CCGCCACTGTGCTGGATATCTGCAGAATTCCACCACACTGGACTAGTGGATCCGAGCTCGGTACCAAGCT
TAAGTTTAAACCGCTGAAGATCTGGCCGCGAAGTTCCTATTCCGAAGTTCCTATTCTCTAGAAAGTATAG
GAACTTCAGATCCGGATTAGTCCAATTTGTTAAAGACAGGATATCAGTGGTCCAGGCTCTAGTTTTGACT
CAACAATATCACCAGCTGAAGCCTATAGAGTACGAGCCATAGATAAAATAAAAGATTTTATTTAGTCTCC
AGAAAAAGGGGGGAATGAAAGACCCCACCTGTAGGTTTGGCAAGCTAGCTCGACTTCTGTTCGCGCGCTT
CTGCTCCCCGAGCTCGAGCCCACAACCCCTCACTCGGGGCGCCAGTCCTCCGATTGACTGAGTCGCCCGG
GTACCCGTGTATCCAATAAACCCTCTTGCAGTTGCATCCGACTTGTGGTCTCGCTGTTCCTTGGGAGGGT
CTCCTCTGAGTGATTGACTACCCGTCAGCGGGGGTCTTTCACACATGCAGCATGTATCAAAATTAATTTG
GTTTTTTTTCTTAAGTATTTACATTAAATGGCCATAGTACTTAAAGTTACATTGGCTTCCTTGAAATAAA
CATGGAGTATTCAGAATGTGTCATAAATATTTCTAATTTTAAGATAGTATCTCCATTGGCTTTCTACTTT
TTCTTTTATTTTTTTTTGTCCTCTGTCTTCCATTTGTTGTTGTTGTTGTTTGTTTGTTTGTTTGTTGGTT
GGTTGGTTAATTTTTTTTTAAAGATCCTACACTATAGTTCAAGCTAGACTATTAGCTACTCTGTAACCCA
GGGTGACCTTGAAGTCATGGGTAGCCTGCTGTTTTAGCCTTCCCACATCTAAGATTACAGGTATGAGCTA
TCATTTTTGGTATATTGATTGATTGATTGATTGATGTGTGTGTGTGTGATTGTGTTTGTGTGTGTGACTG
TGAAAATGTGTGTATGGGTGTGTGTGAATGTGTGTATGTATGTGTGTGTGTGAGTGTGTGTGTGTGTGTG
TGCATGTGTGTGTGTGTGACTGTGTCTATGTGTATGACTGTGTGTGTGTGTGTGTGTGTGTGTGTGTGTG
TGTGTGTGTGTGTGTTGTGAAAAAATATTCTATGGTAGTGAGAGCCAACGCTCCGGCTCAGGTGTCAGGT
TGGTTTTTGAGACAGAGTCTTTCACTTAGCTTGGAATTAATTCACTGGCCGTCGTTTTACAACGTCGTGA
CTGGGAAAACCCTGGCGTTACCCAACTTAATCGCCTTGCAGCACATCCCCCTTTCGCCAGCTGGCGTAAT
AGCGAAGAGGCCCGCACCGATCGCCCTTCCCAACAGTTGCGCAGCCTGAATGGCGAATGGCGCCTGATGC
GGTATTTTCTCCTTACGCATCTGTGCGGTATTTCACACCGCATATGGTGCACTCTCAGTACAATCTGCTC
TGATGCCGCATAGTTAAGCCAGCCCCGACACCCGCCAACACCCGCTGACGCGCCCTGACGGGCTTGTCTG
CTCCCGGCATCCGCTTACAGACAAGCTGTGACCGTCTCCGGGAGCTGCATGTGTCAGAGGTTTTCACCGT
CATCACCGAAACGCGCGATGACGAAAGGGCCTCGTGATACGCCTATTTTTATAGGTTAATGTCATGATAA
TAATGGTTTCTTAGACGTCAGGTGGCACTTTTCGGGGAAATGTGCGCGGAACCCCTATTTGTTTATTTTT
CTAAATACATTCAAATATGTATCCGCTCATGAGACAATAACCCTGATAAATGCTTCAATAATATTGAAAA
AGGAAGAGTATGAGTATTCAACATTTCCGTGTCGCCCTTATTCCCTTTTTTGCGGCATTTTGCCTTCCTG
TTTTTGCTCACCCAGAAACGCTGGTGAAAGTAAAAGATGCTGAAGATCAGTTGGGTGCACGAGTGGGTTA
CATCGAACTGGATCTCAACAGCGGTAAGATCCTTGAGAGTTTTCGCCCCGAAGAACGTTTTCCAATGATG
AGCACTTTTAAAGTTCTGCTATGTGGCGCGGTATTATCCCGTATTGACGCCGGGCAAGAGCAACTCGGTC
GCCGCATACACTATTCTCAGAATGACTTGGTTGAGTACTCACCAGTCACAGAAAAGCATCTTACGGATGG
CATGACAGTAAGAGAATTATGCAGTGCTGCCATAACCATGAGTGATAACACTGCGGCCAACTTACTTCTG
ACAACGATCGGAGGACCGAAGGAGCTAACCGCTTTTTTGCACAACATGGGGGATCATGTAACTCGCCTTG
ATCGTTGGGAACCGGAGCTGAATGAAGCCATACCAAACGACGAGCGTGACACCACGATGCCTGTAGCAAT
GGCAACAACGTTGCGCAAACTATTAACTGGCGAACTACTTACTCTAGCTTCCCGGCAACAATTAATAGAC
TGGATGGAGGCGGATAAAGTTGCAGGACCACTTCTGCGCTCGGCCCTTCCGGCTGGCTGGTTTATTGCTG
ATAAATCTGGAGCCGGTGAGCGTGGGTCTCGCGGTATCATTGCAGCACTGGGGCCAGATGGTAAGCCCTC
CCGTATCGTAGTTATCTACACGACGGGGAGTCAGGCAACTATGGATGAACGAAATAGACAGATCGCTGAG
ATAGGTGCCTCACTGATTAAGCATTGGTAACTGTCAGACCAAGTTTACTCATATATACTTTAGATTGATT
TAAAACTTCATTTTTAATTTAAAAGGATCTAGGTGAAGATCCTTTTTGATAATCTCATGACCAAAATCCC
TTAACGTGAGTTTTCGTTCCACTGAGCGTCAGACCCCGTAGAAAAGATCAAAGGATCTTCTTGAGATCCT
TTTTTTCTGCGCGTAATCTGCTGCTTGCAAACAAAAAAACCACCGCTACCAGCGGTGGTTTGTTTGCCGG
ATCAAGAGCTACCAACTCTTTTTCCGAAGGTAACTGGCTTCAGCAGAGCGCAGATACCAAATACTGTCCT
TCTAGTGTAGCCGTAGTTAGGCCACCACTTCAAGAACTCTGTAGCACCGCCTACATACCTCGCTCTGCTA
ATCCTGTTACCAGTGGCTGCTGCCAGTGGCGATAAGTCGTGTCTTACCGGGTTGGACTCAAGACGATAGT
TACCGGATAAGGCGCAGCGGTCGGGCTGAACGGGGGGTTCGTGCACACAGCCCAGCTTGGAGCGAACGAC
CTACACCGAACTGAGATACCTACAGCGTGAGCATTGAGAAAGCGCCACGCTTCCCGAAGGGAGAAAGGCG
GACAGGTATCCGGTAAGCGGCAGGGTCGGAACAGGAGAGCGCACGAGGGAGCTTCCAGGGGGAAACGCCT
GGTATCTTTATAGTCCTGTCGGGTTTCGCCACCTCTGACTTGAGCGTCGATTTTTGTGATGCTCGTCAGG
GGGGCGGAGCCTATGGAAAAACGCCAGCAACGCGGCCTTTTTACGGTTCCTGGCCTTTTGCTGGCCTTTT
GCTCACATGTTCTTTCCTGCGTTATCCCCTGATTCTGTGGATAACCGTATTACCGCCTTTGAGTGAGCTG
ATACCGCTCGCCGCAGCCGAACGACCGAGCGCAGCGAGTCAGTGAGCGAGGAAGCGGAAGAGCGCCCAAT
ACGCAAACCGCCTCTCCCCGCGCGTTGGCCGATTCATTAATGCAGCTGGCACGACAGGTTTCCCGACTGG
AAAGCGGGCAGTGAGCGCAACGCAATTAATGTGAGTTAGCTCACTCATTAGGCACCCCAGGCTTTACACT
TTATGCTTCCGGCTCGTATGTTGTGTGGAATTGTGAGCGGATAACAATTTCACACAGGAAACAGCTATGA
CCATGATTACGC
