Features (pLannotate 1.2.2; 25 found; start..end, strand, type, name):
    399..990     +  LTR            LTR: long terminal repeat from Moloney murine leukemia virus
   1053..1252    +  misc_feature   MMLV Ψ: packaging signal of Moloney murine leukemia virus (MMLV)
   1304..1392    +  misc_feature   MESV Ψ (fragment): packaging signal of murine embryonic stem cell virus
   1482..1891    +  CDS            gag (truncated) (fragment): truncated Moloney murine leukemia virus (MMLV) gag gene lacking the start codon
   1963..2046    +  CDS            large T antigen (fragment): large T antigen from SV40 (simian virus 40)
   2069..2203    +  polyA_signal   SV40 poly(A) signal: SV40 polyadenylation signal
   2391..4043    -  CDS            luciferase: firefly luciferase; luc+; enhanced luc+ version of the luciferase gene
   4142..4179    -  promoter       minimal CMV promoter: human cytomegalovirus (CMV) immediate early promoter
   4196..4466    -  protein_bind   tetracycline response element: contains seven copies of the tetracycline operator tetO tetracycline repressor TetR
   4481..4519    +  promoter       minimal CMV promoter: human cytomegalovirus (CMV) immediate early promoter
   4660..5169    +  CDS            BioID2 (fragment): promiscuous R40G mutant of a biotin protein ligase from Aquifex aeolicus (Kim et al., 2016)
   5275..5322    +  protein_bind   FRT: FLP-mediated recombination occurs in the 8-bp core sequence TCTAGAAA (Turan and Bode, 2011). FLP recombinase from the Saccharomyces cerevisiae 2μ plasmid
   5330..5427    +  CDS            env (fragment): murine leukemia virus gPr80 envelope polyprotein precursor; env; proteolytically cleaved into gp70SU and p15TM subunits
   5469..5505    +  LTR            3' LTR (ΔU3) (fragment): self-inactivating 3' long terminal repeat (LTR) from Moloney murine leukemia virus
   5509..5706    +  LTR            3' LTR (ΔU3) (fragment): self-inactivating 3' long terminal repeat (LTR) from Moloney murine leukemia virus
   6402..6559    +  CDS            lacZα (fragment): LacZα fragment of β-galactosidase; lacZ fragment
   6565..6664    -  misc_feature   bom (fragment): basis of mobility region from pBR322
   6766..6801    -  CDS            rop (fragment): Rop protein, which maintains plasmids at low copy number; rop
   6896..7000    +  promoter       AmpR promoter: bla
   7001..7861    +  CDS            AmpR: β-lactamase; bla; confers resistance to ampicillin, carbenicillin, and related antibiotics
   8032..8620    +  rep_origin     ori: high-copy-number ColE1/pMB1/pBR322/pUC origin of replication
   8803..8895    +  CDS            lacI (fragment): lac repressor; lacI; The lac repressor binds to the lac operator to inhibit transcription in E. coli. This inhibition can be relieved by adding lactose or isopropyl-β-D-thiogalactopyranoside (IPTG).
   8908..8929    +  protein_bind   CAP binding site: CAP binding activates transcription in the presence of cAMP. E. coli catabolite activator protein
   8944..8974    +  promoter       lac promoter: promoter for the E. coli lac operon
   8982..8998    +  protein_bind   lac operator: The lac repressor binds to the lac operator to inhibit transcription in E. coli. This inhibition can be relieved by adding lactose or isopropyl-β-D-thiogalactopyranoside (IPTG). lac repressor encoded by lacI
>Addgene plasmid #172880 | pSF3-microID | addgene full sequence | sequence record 340538 | Addgene NGS Result
CAAGCTAGCTTTGCTCTTAGGAGTTTCCTAATACATCCCAAACTCAAATATATAAAGCATTTGACTTGTT
CTATGCCCTAGGGGGCGGGGGGAAGCTAAGCCAGCTTTTTTTAACATTTAAAATGTTAATTCCATTTTAA
ATGCACAGATGTTTTTATTTCATAAGGGTTTCAATGTGCATGAATGCTGCAATATTCCTGTTACCAAAGC
TAGTATAAATAAAAATAGATAAACGTGGAAATTACTTAGAGTTTCTGTCATTAACGTTTCCTTCCTCAGT
TGACAACATAAATGCGCTGCTGAGAAGCCAGTTTGCATCTGTCAGGATCAATTTCCCATTATGCCAGTCA
TATTAATTACTAGTCAATTAGTTGATTTTTATTTTTGACATATACATGTGAAAGACCCCACCTGTAGGTT
TGGCAAGCTAGCTTAAGTAACGCCATTTTGCAAGGCATGGAAAAATACATAACTGAGAATAGAAAAGTTC
AGATCAAGGTCAGGAACAGATGGAACAGCTGAATATGGGCCAAACAGGATATCTGTGGTAAGCAGTTCCT
GCCCCGGCTCAGGGCCAAGAACAGATGGAACAGCTGAATATGGGCCAAACAGGATATCTGTGGTAAGCAG
TTCCTGCCCCGGCTCAGGGCCAAGAACAGATGGTCCCCAGATGCGGTCCAGCCCTCAGCAGTTTCTAGAG
AACCATCAGATGTTTCCAGGGTGCCCCAAGGACCTGAAATGACCCTGTGCCTTATTTGAACTAACCAATC
AGTTCGCTTCTCGCTTCTGTTCGCGCGCTTCTGCTCCCCGAGCTCAATAAAAGAGCCCACAACCCCTCAC
TCGGCGCGCCAGTCCTCCGATTGACTGAGTCGCCCGGGTACCCGTGTATCCAATAAACCCTCTTGCAGTT
GCATCCGACTTGTGGTCTCGCTGTTCCTTGGGAGGGTCTCCTCTGAGTGATTGACTACCCGTCAGCGGGG
GTCTTTCATTTGGGGGCTCGTCCGGGATCGGGAGACCCCTGCCCAGGGACCACCGACCCACCACCGGGAG
GTAAGCTGGCCAGCAACTTATCTGTGTCTGTCCGATTGTCTAGTGTCTATGACTGATTTTATGCGCCTGC
GTCGGTACTAGTTAGCTAACTAGCTCTGTATCTGGCGGACCCGTGGTGGAACTGACGAGTTCGGAACACC
CGGCCGCAACCCTGGGAGACGTCCCAGGGACTTCGGGGGCCGTTTTTGTGGCCCGACCTGAGTCCTAAAA
TCCCGATCGTTTAGGACTCTTTGGTGCACCCCCCTTAGAGGAGGGATATGTGGTTCTGGTAGGAGACGAG
AACCTAAAACAGTTCCCGCCTCCGTCTGAATTTTTGCTTTCGGTTTGGGACCGAAGCCGCGCCGCGCGTC
TTGTCTGCTGCAGCATCGTTCTGTGTTGTCTCTGTCTGACTGTGTTTCTGTATTTGTCTGAAAATATGGG
CCCGGGCTAGCCTGTTACCACTCCCTTAAGTTTGACCTTAGGTCACTGGAAAGATGTCGAGCGGATCGCT
CACAACCAGTCGGTAGATGTCAAGAAGAGACGTTGGGTTACCTTCTGCTCTGCAGAATGGCCAACCTTTA
ACGTCGGATGGCCGCGAGACGGCACCTTTAACCGAGACCTCATCACCCAGGTTAAGATCAAGGTCTTTTC
ACCTGGCCCGCATGGACACCCAGACCAGGTCCCCTACATCGTGACCTGGGAAGCCTTGGCTTTTGACCCC
CCTCCCTGGGTCAAGCCCTTTGTACACCCTAAGCCTCCGCCTCCTCTTCCTCCATCCGCCCCGTCTCTCC
CCCTTGAACCTCCTCGTTCGACCCCGCCTCGATCCTCCCTTTATCCAGCCCTCACTCCTTCTCTAGGCGC
CCCCATATGGCCATATGAGATCCGAAGTTCCTATTCCGAAGTTCCTATTCTTCAAATAGTATAGGAACTT
CAGATCATAATCAGCCATACCACATTTGTAGAGGTTTTACTTGCTTTAAAAAACCTCCCACACCTCCCCC
TGAACCTGAAACATAAAATGAATGCAATTGTTGTTGTTAACTTGTTTATTGCAGCTTATAATGGTTACAA
ATAAGGCAATAGCATCACAAATTTCACAAATAAGGCATTTTTTTCACTGCATTCTAGTTTTGGTTTGTCC
AAACTCATCAATGTATCTTATCATGTCTGGATCTCAAATCCCTCGGAAGCTGCGCCTGTCTTAGGTTGGA
GTGATACATTTTTATCACTTTTACCCGTCTTTGGATTAGGCAGTAGCTCTGACGGCCCTCCTGTCTTAGG
TTAGTGAAAAATGTCACTCTCTTACCCGTCATTGGCTGTCCAGCTTAGCTCGCAGGGGAGGTGGTCTGGA
TCCTCTAGAATTACACGGCGATCTTTCCGCCCTTCTTGGCCTTTATGAGGATCTCTCTGATTTTTCTTGC
GTCGAGTTTTCCGGTAAGACCTTTCGGTACTTCGTCCACAAACACAACTCCTCCGCGCAACTTTTTCGCG
GTTGTTACTTGACTGGCGACGTAATCCACGATCTCTTTTTCCGTCATCGTCTTTCCGTGCTCCAAAACAA
CAACGGCGGCGGGAAGTTCACCGGCGTCATCGTCGGGAAGACCTGCGACACCTGCGTCGAAGATGTTGGG
GTGTTGGAGCAAGATGGATTCCAATTCAGCGGGAGCCACCTGATAGCCTTTGTACTTAATCAGAGACTTC
AGGCGGTCAACGATGAAGAAGTGTTCGTCTTCGTCCCAGTAAGCTATGTCTCCAGAATGTAGCCATCCAT
CCTTGTCAATCAAGGCGTTGGTCGCTTCCGGATTGTTTACATAACCGGACATAATCATAGGACCTCTCAC
ACACAGTTCGCCTCTTTGATTAACGCCCAGCGTTTTCCCGGTATCCAGATCCACAACCTTCGCTTCAAAA
AATGGAACAACTTTACCGACCGCGCCCGGTTTATCATCCCCCTCGGGTGTAATCAGAATAGCTGATGTAG
TCTCAGTGAGCCCATATCCTTGCCTGATACCTGGCAGATGGAACCTCTTGGCAACCGCTTCCCCGACTTC
CTTAGAGAGGGGAGCGCCACCAGAAGCAATTTCGTGTAAATTAGATAAATCGTATTTGTCAATCAGAGTG
CTTTTGGCGAAGAAGGAGAATAGGGTTGGCACCAGCAGCGCACTTTGAATCTTGTAATCCTGAAGGCTCC
TCAGAAACAGCTCTTCTTCAAATCTATACATTAAGACGACTCGAAATCCACATATCAAATATCCGAGTGT
AGTAAACATTCCAAAACCGTGATGGAATGGAACAACACTTAAAATCGCAGTATCCGGAATGATTTGATTG
CCAAAAATAGGATCTCTGGCATGCGAGAATCTCACGCAGGCAGTTCTATGAGGCAGAGCGACACCTTTAG
GCAGACCAGTAGATCCAGAGGAGTTCATGATCAGTGCAATTGTCTTGTCCCTATCGAAGGACTCTGGCAC
AAAATCGTATTCATTAAAACCGGGAGGTAGATGAGATGTGACGAACGTGTACATCGACTGAAATCCCTGG
TAATCCGTTTTAGAATCCATGATAATAATTTTTTGGATGATTGGGAGCTTTTTTTGCACGTTCAAAATTT
TTTGCAACCCCTTTTTGGAAACGAACACCACGGTAGGCTGCGAAATGCCCATACTGTTGAGCAATTCACG
TTCATTATAAATGTCGTTCGCGGGCGCAACTGCAACTCCGATAAATAACGCGCCCAACACCGGCATAAAG
AATTGAAGAGAGTTTTCACTGCATACGACGATTCTGTGATTTGTATTCAGCCCATATCGTTTCATAGCTT
CTGCCAACCGAACGGACATTTCGAAGTACTCAGCGTAAGTGATGTCCACCTCGATATGTGCATCTGTAAA
AGCAATTGTTCCAGGAACCAGGGCGTATCTCTTCATAGCCTTATGCAGTTGCTCTCCAGCGGTTCCATCT
TCCAGCGGATAGAATGGCGCCGGGCCTTTCTTTATGTTTTTGGCGTCTTCCATGGTTGTCGACCGCGGAG
GCTGGATCGGTCCCGGTGTCTTCTATGGAGGTCAAAACAGCGTGGATGGCGTCTCCAGGCGATCTGACGG
TTCACTAAACGAGCTCTGCTTATATAGGCCTCCCACCGTACACGCCTACAAGCTTCTTTCACTTTTCTCT
ATCACTGATAGGGAGTGGTAAACTCGACTTTCACTTTTCTCTATCACTGATAGGGAGTGGTAAACTCGAC
TTTCACTTTTCTCTATCACTGATAGGGAGTGGTAAACTCGACTTTCACTTTTCTCTATCACTGATAGGGA
GTGGTAAACTCGACTTTCACTTTTCTCTATCACTGATAGGGAGTGGTAAACTCGACTTTCACTTTTCTCT
ATCACTGATAGGGAGTGGTAAACTCGACTTTCACTTTTCTCTATCACTGATAGGGAGTGGTAAACTCGAG
GGTAGGCGTGTACGGTGGGAGGCCTATATAAGCAGAGCTCGTTTAGTGAACCGTCAGATCGCCTGGAGAC
GCCATCCACGCTGTTTTGACCTCCATAGAAGACACCGGGACCGATCCAGCCTCCGCGGAATTCGGCCGGC
CCCATGGAACAAAAACTCATCTCAGAAGAGGATCTCGACTTCAAGAACCTGATCTGGCTGAAGGAGGTGG
ACAGCACCCAGGAGAGACTGAAGGAGTGGAACGTGAGCTACGGCACCGCCCTGGTGGCCGACAGACAGAC
CAAGGGCAGAGGCGGCCTGGGCAGAAAGTGGCTGAGCCAGGAGGGCGGCCTGTACTTCAGCTTCCTGCTG
AACCCCAAGGAGTTCGAGAACCTGCTGCAGCTGCCCCTGGTGCTGGGCCTGAGCGTGAGCGAGGCCCTGG
AGGAGATCACCGAGATCCCCTTCAGCCTGAAGTGGCCCAACGACGTGTACTTCCAGGAGAAGAAGGTGAG
CGGCGTGCTGTGCGAGCTGAGCAAGGACAAGCTGATCGTGGGCATCGGCATCAACGTGAACCAGAGAGAG
ATCCCCGAGGAGATCAAGGACAGAGCCACCACCCTGTACGAGATCACCGGCAAGGACTGGGACAGAAAGG
AGGTGCTGCTGAAGGTGCTGAAGAGAATCAGCGAGAACCTGAAGAAGTTCAAGGAGAAGGGGCGGCCGCC
ACTGTGCTGGATATCTGCAGAATTCCACCACACTGGACTAGTGGATCCGAGCTCGGTACCAAGCTTAAGT
TTAAACCGCTGAAGATCTGGCCGCGAAGTTCCTATTCCGAAGTTCCTATTCTCTAGAAAGTATAGGAACT
TCAGATCCGGATTAGTCCAATTTGTTAAAGACAGGATATCAGTGGTCCAGGCTCTAGTTTTGACTCAACA
ATATCACCAGCTGAAGCCTATAGAGTACGAGCCATAGATAAAATAAAAGATTTTATTTAGTCTCCAGAAA
AAGGGGGGAATGAAAGACCCCACCTGTAGGTTTGGCAAGCTAGCTCGACTTCTGTTCGCGCGCTTCTGCT
CCCCGAGCTCGAGCCCACAACCCCTCACTCGGGGCGCCAGTCCTCCGATTGACTGAGTCGCCCGGGTACC
CGTGTATCCAATAAACCCTCTTGCAGTTGCATCCGACTTGTGGTCTCGCTGTTCCTTGGGAGGGTCTCCT
CTGAGTGATTGACTACCCGTCAGCGGGGGTCTTTCACATGCAGCATGTATCAAAATTAATTTGGTTTTTT
TTCTTAAGTATTTACATTAAATGGCCATAGTACTTAAAGTTACATTGGCTTCCTTGAAATAAACATGGAG
TATTCAGAATGTGTCATAAATATTTCTAATTTTAAGATAGTATCTCCATTGGCTTTCTACTTTTTCTTTT
ATTTTTTTTTGTCCTCTGTCTTCCATTTGTTGTTGTTGTTGTTTGTTTGTTTGTTTGTTGGTTGGTTGGT
TAATTTTTTTTTAAAGATCCTACACTATAGTTCAAGCTAGACTATTAGCTACTCTGTAACCCAGGGTGAC
CTTGAAGTCATGGGTAGCCTGCTGTTTTAGCCTTCCCACATCTAAGATTACAGGTATGAGCTATCATTTT
TGGTATATTGATTGATTGATTGATTGATGTGTGTGTGTGTGATTGTGTTTGTGTGTGTGATTGTGTATAT
GTGTGTATGGTTGTGTGTGATTGTGTGTATGTATGTTTGTGTGTGATTGTGTGTGTGTGATTGTGCATGT
GTGTGTGTGTGATTGTGTTTATGTGTATGATTGTGTGTGTGTGTGTGTGTGTGTGTGTGTGTGTGTGTGT
GTGTGTGTTGTGTATATATATTTATGGTAGTGAGAGGCAACGCTCCGGCTCAGGTGTCAGGTTGGTTTTT
GAGACAGAGTCTTTCACTTAGCTTGGAATTAATTCACTGGCCGTCGTTTTACAACGTCGTGACTGGGAAA
ACCCTGGCGTTACCCAACTTAATCGCCTTGCAGCACATCCCCCTTTCGCCAGCTGGCGTAATAGCGAAGA
GGCCCGCACCGATCGCCCTTCCCAACAGTTGCGCAGCCTGAATGGCGAATGGCGCCTGATGCGGTATTTT
CTCCTTACGCATCTGTGCGGTATTTCACACCGCATATGGTGCACTCTCAGTACAATCTGCTCTGATGCCG
CATAGTTAAGCCAGCCCCGACACCCGCCAACACCCGCTGACGCGCCCTGACGGGCTTGTCTGCTCCCGGC
ATCCGCTTACAGACAAGCTGTGACCGTCTCCGGGAGCTGCATGTGTCAGAGGTTTTCACCGTCATCACCG
AAACGCGCGAGACGAAAGGGCCTCGTGATACGCCTATTTTTATAGGTTAATGTCATGATAATAATGGTTT
CTTAGACGTCAGGTGGCACTTTTCGGGGAAATGTGCGCGGAACCCCTATTTGTTTATTTTTCTAAATACA
TTCAAATATGTATCCGCTCATGAGACAATAACCCTGATAAATGCTTCAATAATATTGAAAAAGGAAGAGT
ATGAGTATTCAACATTTCCGTGTCGCCCTTATTCCCTTTTTTGCGGCATTTTGCCTTCCTGTTTTTGCTC
ACCCAGAAACGCTGGTGAAAGTAAAAGATGCTGAAGATCAGTTGGGTGCACGAGTGGGTTACATCGAACT
GGATCTCAACAGCGGTAAGATCCTTGAGAGTTTTCGCCCCGAAGAACGTTTTCCAATGATGAGCACTTTT
AAAGTTCTGCTATGTGGCGCGGTATTATCCCGTATTGACGCCGGGCAAGAGCAACTCGGTCGCCGCATAC
ACTATTCTCAGAATGACTTGGTTGAGTACTCACCAGTCACAGAAAAGCATCTTACGGATGGCATGACAGT
AAGAGAATTATGCAGTGCTGCCATAACCATGAGTGATAACACTGCGGCCAACTTACTTCTGACAACGATC
GGAGGACCGAAGGAGCTAACCGCTTTTTTGCACAACATGGGGGATCATGTAACTCGCCTTGATCGTTGGG
AACCGGAGCTGAATGAAGCCATACCAAACGACGAGCGTGACACCACGATGCCTGTAGCAATGGCAACAAC
GTTGCGCAAACTATTAACTGGCGAACTACTTACTCTAGCTTCCCGGCAACAATTAATAGACTGGATGGAG
GCGGATAAAGTTGCAGGACCACTTCTGCGCTCGGCCCTTCCGGCTGGCTGGTTTATTGCTGATAAATCTG
GAGCCGGTGAGCGTGGGTCTCGCGGTATCATTGCAGCACTGGGGCCAGATGGTAAGCCCTCCCGTATCGT
AGTTATCTACACGACGGGGAGTCAGGCAACTATGGATGAACGAAATAGACAGATCGCTGAGATAGGTGCC
TCACTGATTAAGCATTGGTAACTGTCAGACCAAGTTTACTCATATATACTTTAGATTGATTTAAAACTTC
ATTTTTAATTTAAAAGGATCTAGGTGAAGATCCTTTTTGATAATCTCATGACCAAAATCCCTTAACGTGA
GTTTTCGTTCCACTGAGCGTCAGACCCCGTAGAAAAGATCAAAGGATCTTCTTGAGATCCTTTTTTTCTG
CGCGTAATCTGCTGCTTGCAAACAAAAAAACCACCGCTACCAGCGGTGGTTTGTTTGCCGGATCAAGAGC
TACCAACTCTTTTTCCGAAGGTAACTGGCTTCAGCAGAGCGCAGATACCAAATACTGTTCTTCTAGTGTA
GCCGTAGTTAGGCCACCACTTCAAGAACTCTGTAGCACCGCCTACATACCTCGCTCTGCTAATCCTGTTA
CCAGTGGCTGCTGCCAGTGGCGATAAGTCGTGTCTTACCGGGTTGGACTCAAGACGATAGTTACCGGATA
AGGCGCAGCGGTCGGGCTGAACGGGGGGTTCGTGCACACAGCCCAGCTTGGAGCGAACGACCTACACCGA
ACTGAGATACCTACAGCGTGAGCTATGAGAAAGCGCCACGCTTCCCGAAGGGAGAAAGGCGGACAGGTAT
CCGGTAAGCGGCAGGGTCGGAACAGGAGAGCGCACGAGGGAGCTTCCAGGGGGAAACGCCTGGTATCTTT
ATAGTCCTGTCGGGTTTCGCCACCTCTGACTTGAGCGTCGATTTTTGTGATGCTCGTCAGGGGGGCGGAG
CCTATGGAAAAACGCCAGCAACGCGGCCTTTTTACGGTTCCTGGCCTTTTGCTGGCCTTTTGCTCACATG
TTCTTTCCTGCGTTATCCCCTGATTCTGTGGATAACCGTATTACCGCCTTTGAGTGAGCTGATMCCGCTC
GCCGCAGCCGAACGACCGAGCGCAGCGAGTCAGTGAGCGAGGAAGCGGAAGAGCSCCCAATACGCAAACC
GCCTCTCCCCGCGCGTTGGCCGATTCATTAATGCAGCTGGCACGACAGGTTTCCCGACTGGAAAGCGGGC
AGTGAGCGCAACGCAATTAATGTGAGTTAGCTCACTCATTAGGCACCCCAGGCTTTACACTTTATGCTTC
CGGCTCGTATGTTGTGTGGAATTGTGAGCGGATAACAATTTCACACAGGAAACAGCTATGACCATGATTA
CGC
